Addgene plasmid #142465: TFORF0150
Purpose: Lentiviral vector for overexpressing transcription factor ORFs with unique 24-bp barcodes. Barcodes facilitate identification of transcription factors in pooled screens.
Depositing lab: Feng Zhang. Depositing organization: Broad Institute. Publication: A transcription factor atlas of directed differentiation. Joung J, Ma S, Tay T, Geiger-Schuller KR, Kirchgatterer PC, Verdine VK, Guo B, Arias-Garcia MA, Allen WE, Singh A, Kuksenko O, Abudayyeh OO, Gootenberg JS, Fu Z, Macrae RK, Buenrostro JD, Regev A, Zhang F. Cell. 2023 Jan 5;186(1):209-229.e26. doi: 10.1016/j.cell.2022.11.026. PubMed 36608654.
Backbone
  Vector backbone: pLX_TRC317
  Backbone manufacturer: Broad Institute Genetic Perturbation Platform
  Backbone size w/o insert (bp): 8264
  Vector type: Mammalian Expression, Lentiviral
  Selectable markers: Puromycin
Growth in bacteria
  Bacterial resistance: Ampicillin, 100 μg/mL
  Growth temperature: 37°C
  Growth strain: NEB Stable
  Copy number: High Copy
Gene/Insert
  Gene/Insert name: THAP5
  Species: H. sapiens (human)
  Insert size (bp): 1163
  Entrez Gene: THAP5 (a.k.a. DKFZp313O1132)
  Promoter: EF1a
  Cloning method: Unknown
  Sequencing primers: 5′ GGGTGGAGACTGAAGTTAGGCCAG; 3′ CACATAGCGTAAAAGGAGCAACATAG
Terms and licenses: Academic/Nonprofit Terms; Industry Terms: Not Available to Industry
Depositor comments: NM_182529,ENST00000313516 . The transcription factor ORF portion of this plasmid was synthesized by Genewiz. Please test multiple small colonies in case of plasmid recombination. To make this collection available in a timely manner, a portion of this collection was not fully sequenced by Addgene. If an Addgene verified full plasmid sequence is not available, please contact us prior to placing an order to request the full sequence.
How to cite: TFORF0150 was a gift from Feng Zhang (Addgene plasmid # 142465 ; http://n2t.net/addgene:142465 ; RRID:Addgene_142465)
