[The description below was written by a language model from this plasmid's Addgene catalogue record and pLannotate feature annotations shown in this document.]
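Description:
TFORF0150 is a third-generation-style, self-inactivating lentiviral expression plasmid built on the pLX_TRC317 backbone and carrying the human transcription factor THAP5 as a synthesized open reading frame. It belongs to a barcoded transcription factor ORF collection in which each construct has a unique 24-bp barcode, so that the overexpressed factor can be identified by sequencing in pooled screens. In bacteria the plasmid is maintained through a high-copy ColE1/pUC-type origin with ampicillin resistance (β-lactamase). An f1 origin and remnants of lac and phage T7/T3 promoter sequences from the cloning backbone are also annotated. The depositor notes that recombination can occur, as is common for plasmids carrying LTR repeats.

The viral cassette begins with an RSV promoter fused to a truncated HIV-1 5' LTR, which allows Tat-independent transcription of the genomic RNA. This is followed by the Ψ packaging signal with a gag fragment and the Rev response element for nuclear export. Within the transfer region, an SV40 early promoter/origin drives puromycin N-acetyltransferase for selection of transduced mammalian cells. A cPPT/CTS element then aids nuclear import of the provirus. The EF-1α promoter provides strong constitutive expression of THAP5, a sequence-specific DNA-binding protein reported to act as a transcriptional repressor and to influence the cell cycle. Downstream lie a short sequence annotated as a U6 promoter fragment, a WPRE to enhance transcript stability and expression, and the ΔU3 3' LTR that inactivates the integrated LTR promoter. The barcode itself is not annotated in the feature table. The construct is intended for stable overexpression of THAP5, alone or within pooled differentiation screens.
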