Features (pLannotate 1.2.2; 31 found; start..end, strand, type, name):
      1..1179    +  promoter       EF-1α promoter: strong constitutive promoter for human elongation factor EF-1α
   1196..2254    +  CDS            THAP5 (fragment): THAP5_HUMAN - Experimental evidence at protein level: Swiss-Prot protein existence level 1. Has sequence-specific DNA-binding activity and can function as transcriptional repressor (in vitro) (PubMed:21110952). May be a regulator of cell cycle: THAP5 overexpression in human cell lines causes cell cycle arrest at G2/M phase (PubMed:19502560). From Homo sapiens (Human).
   2270..2323    +  promoter       U6 promoter (fragment): RNA polymerase III promoter for human U6 snRNA
   2365..2953    +  misc_feature   WPRE: woodchuck hepatitis virus posttranscriptional regulatory element
   3004..3023    +  misc_feature   cPPT/CTS (fragment): central polypurine tract and central termination sequence of HIV-1
   3025..3258    +  LTR            3' LTR (ΔU3): self-inactivating 3' long terminal repeat (LTR) from HIV-1
   3336..3457    +  polyA_signal   SV40 poly(A) signal: SV40 polyadenylation signal
   3497..3632    +  rep_origin     SV40 ori: SV40 origin of replication
   3653..3671    -  promoter       T7 promoter: promoter for bacteriophage T7 RNA polymerase
   3679..3834    +  CDS            lacZα (fragment): LacZα fragment of β-galactosidase; lacZ fragment
   3839..4267    +  rep_origin     f1 ori (sequence partly withheld): f1 bacteriophage origin of replication; arrow indicates direction of (+) strand synthesis
   4320..4424    +  promoter       AmpR promoter: bla
   4425..5285    +  CDS            AmpR: β-lactamase; bla; confers resistance to ampicillin, carbenicillin, and related antibiotics
   5456..6044    +  rep_origin     ori: high-copy-number ColE1/pMB1/pBR322/pUC origin of replication
   6227..6319    +  CDS            lacI (fragment): lac repressor; lacI; The lac repressor binds to the lac operator to inhibit transcription in E. coli. This inhibition can be relieved by adding lactose or isopropyl-β-D-thiogalactopyranoside (IPTG).
   6332..6353    +  protein_bind   CAP binding site: CAP binding activates transcription in the presence of cAMP. E. coli catabolite activator protein
   6368..6398    +  promoter       lac promoter: promoter for the E. coli lac operon
   6406..6422    +  protein_bind   lac operator: The lac repressor binds to the lac operator to inhibit transcription in E. coli. This inhibition can be relieved by adding lactose or isopropyl-β-D-thiogalactopyranoside (IPTG). lac repressor encoded by lacI
   6467..6485    +  promoter       T3 promoter: promoter for bacteriophage T3 RNA polymerase
   6513..6739    +  promoter       RSV promoter: Rous sarcoma virus enhancer/promoter
   6740..6920    +  LTR            5' LTR (truncated): truncated 5' long terminal repeat (LTR) from HIV-1
   6967..7092    +  misc_feature   HIV-1 Ψ: packaging signal of human immunodeficiency virus type 1
   7076..7439    +  CDS            HIV-1 gag (fragment): gag protein from human immunodeficiency virus 1; gag
   7585..7818    +  misc_feature   RRE: The Rev response element (RRE) of HIV-1 allows for Rev-dependent mRNA export from the nucleus to the cytoplasm.
   8195..8221    +  CDS            Rev (fragment): human immunodeficiency virus 1 (HIV-1) Rev protein; rev; enhances nuclear export of unspliced and incompletely spliced viral mRNAs
   8228..8251    +  promoter       SV40 promoter (fragment): SV40 early promoter
   8252..8323    +  promoter       SV40 promoter (fragment): SV40 enhancer and early promoter
   8347..8482    +  rep_origin     SV40 ori: SV40 origin of replication
   8528..9124    +  CDS            PuroR (fragment): puromycin N-acetyltransferase; pac from Streptomyces; confers resistance to puromycin
   9173..9290    +  misc_feature   cPPT/CTS: central polypurine tract and central termination sequence of HIV-1
   9355..9421    +  CDS            small t antigen (fragment): SV40 (simian virus 40) small t antigen
>Addgene plasmid #142465 | TFORF0150 | addgene full sequence | sequence record 353561 | Addgene NGS Result
GGCTCCGGTGCCCGTCAGTGGGCAGAGCGCACATCGCCCACAGTCCCCGAGAAGTTGGGGGGAGGGGTCG
GCAATTGAACCGGTGCCTAGAGAAGGTGGCGCGGGGTAAACTGGGAAAGTGATGTCGTGTACTGGCTCCG
CCTTTTTCCCGAGGGTGGGGGAGAACCGTATATAAGTGCAGTAGTCGCCGTGAACGTTCTTTTTCGCAAC
GGGTTTGCCGCCAGAACACAGGTAAGTGCCGTGTGTGGTTCCCGCGGGCCTGGCCTCTTTACGGGTTATG
GCCCTTGCGTGCCTTGAATTACTTCCACCTGGCTGCAGTACGTGATTCTTGATCCCGAGCTTCGGGTTGG
AAGTGGGTGGGAGAGTTCGAGGCCTTGCGCTTAAGGAGCCCCTTCGCCTCGTGCTTGAGTTGAGGCCTGG
CCTGGGCGCTGGGGCCGCCGCGTGCGAATCTGGTGGCACCTTCGCGCCTGTCTCGCTGCTTTCGATAAGT
CTCTAGCCATTTAAAATTTTTGATGACCTGCTGCGACGCTTTTTTTCTGGCAAGATAGTCTTGTAAATGC
GGGCCAAGATCTGCACACTGGTATTTCGGTTTTTGGGGCCGCGGGCGGCGACGGGGCCCGTGCGTCCCAG
CGCACATGTTCGGCGAGGCGGGGCCTGCGAGCGCGGCCACCGAGAATCGGACGGGGGTAGTCTCAAGCTG
GCCGGCCTGCTCTGGTGCCTGGCCTCGCGCCGCCGTGTATCGCCCCGCCCTGGGCGGCAAGGCTGGCCCG
GTCGGCACCAGTTGCGTGAGCGGAAAGATGGCCGCTTCCCGGCCCTGCTGCAGGGAGCTCAAAATGGAGG
ACGCGGCGCTCGGGAGAGCGGGCGGGTGAGTCACCCACACAAAGGAAAAGGGCCTTTCCGTCCTCAGCCG
TCGCTTCATGTGACTCCACGGAGTACCGGGCGCCGTCCAGGCACCTCGATTAGTTCTCGAGCTTTTGGAG
TACGTCGTCTTTAGGTTGGGGGGAGGGGTTTTATGCGATGGAGTTTCCCCACACTGAGTGGGTGGAGACT
GAAGTTAGGCCAGCTTGGCACTTGATGTAATTCTCCTTGGAATTTGCCCTTTTTGAGTTTGGATCTTGGT
TCATTCTCAAGCCTCAGACAGTGGTTCAAAGTTTTTTTCTTCCATTTCAGGTGTCGTGAGGCTAGCACCG
CCACCATGAAGCGAGATTCATGGGTTCCCAGTAAATACCAGTTTCTATGTAGTGACCATTTTACTCCTGA
CTCTCTTGACATCAGATGGGGTATTCGATATTTAAAACAAACTGCAGTTCCAACAATATTTTCTTTGCCT
GAAGACAATCAGGGAAAAGACCCTTCTAAAAAAAAATCCCAGAAGAAAAACTTGGAAGATGAGAAAGAAG
TATGCCCAAAAGCCAAGTCAGAAGAATCATTTGTATTAAATGAGACAAAGAAAAATATAGTTAACACAGA
TGTGCCCCATCAACATCCAGAATTACTTCATTCATCTTCCTTGGTAAAGCCACCAGCTCCCAAAACAGGA
AGTATACAAAATAACATGTTAACTCTTAATCTAGTTAAACAACATACTGGGAAACCAGAATCTACCTTGG
AAACATCAGTTAACCAAGATACAGGTAGAGGTGGTTTTCACACATGTTTTGAGAATCTAAATTCTACAAC
TATTACTTTGACAACTTCAAATTCAGAAAGTATTCATCAATCTTTGGAAACTCAAGAAGTTCTTGAAGTA
ACTACCAGTCATCTTGCTAATCCAAACTTTACAAGTAATTCCATGGAAATAAAGTCAGCACAGGAAAATC
CATTCTTATTCAGCACAATTAATCAAACAGTTGAAGAATTAAACACAAATAAAGAATCTGTTATTGCCAT
TTTTGTACCTGCTGAAAATTCTAAACCCTCAGTTAATTCTTTTATATCTGCACAAAAAGAAACCACGGAA
ATGGAAGACACAGACATTGAAGACTCCTTGTATAAGGATGTAGACTATGGGACAGAAGTTTTACAAATCG
AACATTCTTACTGCAGACAAGATATAAATAAGGAACATCTTTGGCAGAAAGTCTCTAAGCTACATTCAAA
GATAACTCTTCTAGAGTTAAAAGAGCAACAAACTCTAGGTAGATTGAAGTCTTTGGAAGCTCTTATAAGG
CAGCTAAAGCAGGAAAACTGGCTATCTGAAGAAAACGTCAAGATTATAGAAAACCATTTTACAACATATG
AAGTCACTATGATATAGTAATGAACTAGTCCGTAACTTGAAAGTATTTCGATTTCTTGGCTTTATATATC
TTGTGGAAAGGACGACTTGGAGCTCAGGCCAGGTGTCGCACGCGTTAAGTCGACAATCAACCTCTGGATT
ACAAAATTTGTGAAAGATTGACTGGTATTCTTAACTATGTTGCTCCTTTTACGCTATGTGGATACGCTGC
TTTAATGCCTTTGTATCATGCTATTGCTTCCCGTATGGCTTTCATTTTCTCCTCCTTGTATAAATCCTGG
TTGCTGTCTCTTTATGAGGAGTTGTGGCCCGTTGTCAGGCAACGTGGCGTGGTGTGCACTGTGTTTGCTG
ACGCAACCCCCACTGGTTGGGGCATTGCCACCACCTGTCAGCTCCTTTCCGGGACTTTCGCTTTCCCCCT
CCCTATTGCCACGGCGGAACTCATCGCCGCCTGCCTTGCCCGCTGCTGGACAGGGGCTCGGCTGTTGGGC
ACTGACAATTCCGTGGTGTTGTCGGGGAAATCATCGTCCTTTCCTTGGCTGCTCGCCTGTGTTGCCACCT
GGATTCTGCGCGGGACGTCCTTCTGCTACGTCCCTTCGGCCCTCAATCCAGCGGACCTTCCTTCCCGCGG
CCTGCTGCCGGCTCTGCGGCCTCTTCCGCGTCTTCGCCTTCGCCCTCAGACGAGTCGGATCTCCCTTTGG
GCCGCCTCCCCGCGTCGACTTTAAGACCAATGACTTACAAGGCAGCTGTAGATCTTAGCCACTTTTTAAA
AGAAAAGGGGGGACTGGAAGGGCTAATTCACTCCCAACGAAGACAAGATCTGCTTTTTGCTTGTACTGGG
TCTCTCTGGTTAGACCAGATCTGAGCCTGGGAGCTCTCTGGCTAACTAGGGAACCCACTGCTTAAGCCTC
AATAAAGCTTGCCTTGAGTGCTTCAAGTAGTGTGTGCCCGTCTGTTGTGTGACTCTGGTAACTAGAGATC
CCTCAGACCCTTTTAGTCAGTGTGGAAAATCTCTAGCAGTACGTATAGTAGTTCATGTCATCTTATTATT
CAGTATTTATAACTTGCAAAGAAATGAATATCAGAGAGTGAGAGGAACTTGTTTATTGCAGCTTATAATG
GTTACAAATAAAGCAATAGCATCACAAATTTCACAAATAAAGCATTTTTTTCACTGCATTCTAGTTGTGG
TTTGTCCAAACTCATCAATGTATCTTATCATGTCTGGCTCTAGCTATCCCGCCCCTAACTCCGCCCATCC
CGCCCCTAACTCCGCCCAGTTCCGCCCATTCTCCGCCCCATGGCTGACTAATTTTTTTTATTTATGCAGA
GGCCGAGGCCGCCTCGGCCTCTGAGCTATTCCAGAAGTAGTGAGGAGGCTTTTTTGGAGGCCTAGGGACG
TACCCAATTCGCCCTATAGTGAGTCGTATTACGCGCGCTCACTGGCCGTCGTTTTACAACGTCGTGACTG
GGAAAACCCTGGCGTTACCCAACTTAATCGCCTTGCAGCACATCCCCCTTTCGCCAGCTGGCGTAATAGC
GAAGAGGCCCGCACCGATCGCCCTTCCCAACAGTTGCGCAGCCTGAATGGCGAATGGG
[124 nt withheld, positions 3839-3962]
C
[91 nt withheld, positions 3964-4054]
A
[49 nt withheld, positions 4056-4104]
CCTTTGACGTTGGAGTCCACGTTCTTT
[37 nt withheld, positions 4132-4168]
ACCCTATCTCGGTCTATTCTTTTGATTTATAAGGGATTTTGCCGATTTCGGCCTATTGGTTAAAAAATGA
GCTGATTTAACAAAAATTTAACGCGAATTTTAACAAAATATTAACGCTTACAATTTAGGTGGCACTTTTC
GGGGAAATGTGCGCGGAACCCCTATTTGTTTATTTTTCTAAATACATTCAAATATGTATCCGCTCATGAG
ACAATAACCCTGATAAATGCTTCAATAATATTGAAAAAGGAAGAGTATGAGTATTCAACATTTCCGTGTC
GCCCTTATTCCCTTTTTTGCGGCATTTTGCCTTCCTGTTTTTGCTCACCCAGAAACGCTGGTGAAAGTAA
AAGATGCTGAAGATCAGTTGGGTGCACGAGTGGGTTACATCGAACTGGATCTCAACAGCGGTAAGATCCT
TGAGAGTTTTCGCCCCGAAGAACGTTTTCCAATGATGAGCACTTTTAAAGTTCTGCTATGTGGCGCGGTA
TTATCCCGTATTGACGCCGGGCAAGAGCAACTCGGTCGCCGCATACACTATTCTCAGAATGACTTGGTTG
AGTACTCACCAGTCACAGAAAAGCATCTTACGGATGGCATGACAGTAAGAGAATTATGCAGTGCTGCCAT
AACCATGAGTGATAACACTGCGGCCAACTTACTTCTGACAACGATCGGAGGACCGAAGGAGCTAACCGCT
TTTTTGCACAACATGGGGGATCATGTAACTCGCCTTGATCGTTGGGAACCGGAGCTGAATGAAGCCATAC
CAAACGACGAGCGTGACACCACGATGCCTGTAGCAATGGCAACAACGTTGCGCAAACTATTAACTGGCGA
ACTACTTACTCTAGCTTCCCGGCAACAATTAATAGACTGGATGGAGGCGGATAAAGTTGCAGGACCACTT
CTGCGCTCGGCCCTTCCGGCTGGCTGGTTTATTGCTGATAAATCTGGAGCCGGTGAGCGTGGGTCTCGCG
GTATCATTGCAGCACTGGGGCCAGATGGTAAGCCCTCCCGTATCGTAGTTATCTACACGACGGGGAGTCA
GGCAACTATGGATGAACGAAATAGACAGATCGCTGAGATAGGTGCCTCACTGATTAAGCATTGGTAACTG
TCAGACCAAGTTTACTCATATATACTTTAGATTGATTTAAAACTTCATTTTTAATTTAAAAGGATCTAGG
TGAAGATCCTTTTTGATAATCTCATGACCAAAATCCCTTAACGTGAGTTTTCGTTCCACTGAGCGTCAGA
CCCCGTAGAAAAGATCAAAGGATCTTCTTGAGATCCTTTTTTTCTGCGCGTAATCTGCTGCTTGCAAACA
AAAAAACCACCGCTACCAGCGGTGGTTTGTTTGCCGGATCAAGAGCTACCAACTCTTTTTCCGAAGGTAA
CTGGCTTCAGCAGAGCGCAGATACCAAATACTGTTCTTCTAGTGTAGCCGTAGTTAGGCCACCACTTCAA
GAACTCTGTAGCACCGCCTACATACCTCGCTCTGCTAATCCTGTTACCAGTGGCTGCTGCCAGTGGCGAT
AAGTCGTGTCTTACCGGGTTGGACTCAAGACGATAGTTACCGGATAAGGCGCAGCGGTCGGGCTGAACGG
GGGGTTCGTGCACACAGCCCAGCTTGGAGCGAACGACCTACACCGAACTGAGATACCTACAGCGTGAGCT
ATGAGAAAGCGCCACGCTTCCCGAAGGGAGAAAGGCGGACAGGTATCCGGTAAGCGGCAGGGTCGGAACA
GGAGAGCGCACGAGGGAGCTTCCAGGGGGAAACGCCTGGTATCTTTATAGTCCTGTCGGGTTTCGCCACC
TCTGACTTGAGCGTCGATTTTTGTGATGCTCGTCAGGGGGGCGGAGCCTATGGAAAAACGCCAGCAACGC
GGCCTTTTTACGGTTCCTGGCCTTTTGCTGGCCTTTTGCTCACATGTTCTTTCCTGCGTTATCCCCTGAT
TCTGTGGATAACCGTATTACCGCCTTTGAGTGAGCTGATACCGCTCGCCGCAGCCGAACGACCGAGCGCA
GCGAGTCAGTGAGCGAGGAAGCGGAAGAGCGCCCAATACGCAAACCGCCTCTCCCCGCGCGTTGGCCGAT
TCATTAATGCAGCTGGCACGACAGGTTTCCCGACTGGAAAGCGGGCAGTGAGCGCAACGCAATTAATGTG
AGTTAGCTCACTCATTAGGCACCCCAGGCTTTACACTTTATGCTTCCGGCTCGTATGTTGTGTGGAATTG
TGAGCGGATAACAATTTCACACAGGAAACAGCTATGACCATGATTACGCCAAGCGCGCAATTAACCCTCA
CTAAAGGGAACAAAAGCTGGAGCTGCAAGCTTAATGTAGTCTTATGCAATACTCTTGTAGTCTTGCAACA
TGGTAACGATGAGTTAGCAACATGCCTTACAAGGAGAGAAAAAGCACCGTGCATGCCGATTGGTGGAAGT
AAGGTGGTACGATCGTGCCTTATTAGGAAGGCAACAGACGGGTCTGACATGGATTGGACGAACCACTGAA
TTGCCGCATTGCAGAGATATTGTATTTAAGTGCCTAGCTCGATACATAAACGGGTCTCTCTGGTTAGACC
AGATCTGAGCCTGGGAGCTCTCTGGCTAACTAGGGAACCCACTGCTTAAGCCTCAATAAAGCTTGCCTTG
AGTGCTTCAAGTAGTGTGTGCCCGTCTGTTGTGTGACTCTGGTAACTAGAGATCCCTCAGACCCTTTTAG
TCAGTGTGGAAAATCTCTAGCAGTGGCGCCCGAACAGGGACTTGAAAGCGAAAGGGAAACCAGAGGAGCT
CTCTCGACGCAGGACTCGGCTTGCTGAAGCGCGCACGGCAAGAGGCGAGGGGCGGCGACTGGTGAGTACG
CCAAAAATTTTGACTAGCGGAGGCTAGAAGGAGAGAGATGGGTGCGAGAGCGTCAGTATTAAGCGGGGGA
GAATTAGATCGCGATGGGAAAAAATTCGGTTAAGGCCAGGGGGAAAGAAAAAATATAAATTAAAACATAT
AGTATGGGCAAGCAGGGAGCTAGAACGATTCGCAGTTAATCCTGGCCTGTTAGAAACATCAGAAGGCTGT
AGACAAATACTGGGACAGCTACAACCATCCCTTCAGACAGGATCAGAAGAACTTAGATCATTATATAATA
CAGTAGCAACCCTCTATTGTGTGCATCAAAGGATAGAGATAAAAGACACCAAGGAAGCTTTAGACAAGAT
AGAGGAAGAGCAAAACAAAAGTAAGACCACCGCACAGCAAGCGGCCGCTGATCTTCAGACCTGGAGGAGG
AGATATGAGGGACAATTGGAGAAGTGAATTATATAAATATAAAGTAGTAAAAATTGAACCATTAGGAGTA
GCACCCACCAAGGCAAAGAGAAGAGTGGTGCAGAGAGAAAAAAGAGCAGTGGGAATAGGAGCTTTGTTCC
TTGGGTTCTTGGGAGCAGCAGGAAGCACTATGGGCGCAGCGTCAATGACGCTGACGGTACAGGCCAGACA
ATTATTGTCTGGTATAGTGCAGCAGCAGAACAATTTGCTGAGGGCTATTGAGGCGCAACAGCATCTGTTG
CAACTCACAGTCTGGGGCATCAAGCAGCTCCAGGCAAGAATCCTGGCTGTGGAAAGATACCTAAAGGATC
AACAGCTCCTGGGGATTTGGGGTTGCTCTGGAAAACTCATTTGCACCACTGCTGTGCCTTGGAATGCTAG
TTGGAGTAATAAATCTCTGGAACAGATTTGGAATCACACGACCTGGATGGAGTGGGACAGAGAAATTAAC
AATTACACAAGCTTAATACACTCCTTAATTGAAGAATCGCAAAACCAGCAAGAAAAGAATGAACAAGAAT
TATTGGAATTAGATAAATGGGCAAGTTTGTGGAATTGGTTTAACATAACAAATTGGCTGTGGTATATAAA
ATTATTCATAATGATAGTAGGAGGCTTGGTAGGTTTAAGAATAGTTTTTGCTGTACTTTCTATAGTGAAT
AGAGTTAGGCAGGGATATTCACCATTATCGTTTCAGACCCACCTCCCAACCCCGAGGGGACCCATGCATT
GCATCTCAATTAGTCAGCAACCAGGTGTGGAAAGTCCCCAGGCTCCCCAGCAGGCAGAAGTATGCAAAGC
ATGCGTCTCAATTAGTCAGCAACCATAGTCCCGCCCCTAACTCCGCCCATCCCGCCCCTAACTCCGCCCA
GTTCCGCCCATTCTCCGCCCCATGGCTGACTAATTTTTTTTATTTATGCAGAGGCCGAGGCCGCCTCGGC
CTCTGAGCTATTCCAGAAGTAGTGAGGAGGCTTTTTTGGAGGCCTAGGCTTTTGCAAAAAGCTTTCTAGA
GGTACCACCGGAGCTTACCATGACCGAGTACAAGCCCACGGTGCGCCTCGCCACCCGCGACGACGTCCCC
AGGGCCGTACGCACCCTCGCCGCCGCGTTCGCCGACTACCCCGCCACGCGCCACACCGTCGATCCGGACC
GCCACATCGAGCGGGTCACCGAGCTGCAAGAACTCTTCCTCACGCGCGTCGGGCTCGACATCGGCAAGGT
GTGGGTCGCGGACGACGGCGCCGCCGTGGCGGTCTGGACCACGCCGGAGAGCGTCGAAGCGGGGGCGGTG
TTCGCCGAGATCGGCCCGCGCATGGCCGAGTTGAGCGGTTCCCGGCTGGCCGCGCAGCAACAGATGGAAG
GCCTCCTGGCGCCGCACCGGCCCAAGGAGCCCGCGTGGTTCCTGGCCACCGTCGGCGTCTCGCCCGACCA
CCAGGGCAAGGGTCTGGGCAGCGCCGTCGTGCTCCCCGGAGTGGAGGCGGCCGAGCGCGCCGGGGTGCCC
GCCTTCCTGGAGACCTCCGCGCCCCGCAACCTCCCCTTCTACGAGCGGCTCGGCTTCACCGTCACCGCCG
ACGTCGAGGTGCCCGAAGGACCGCGCACCTGGTGCATGACCCGCAAGCCCGGTGCCAGTTAACGAATTCT
AGATCTTGAGACAAATGGCAGTATTCATCCACAATTTTAAAAGAAAAGGGGGGATTGGGGGGTACAGTGC
AGGGGAAAGAATAGTAGACATAATAGCAACAGACATACAAACTAAAGAATTACAAAAACAAATTACAAAA
ATTCAAAATTTTCGGGTTTATTACAGGGACAGCAGAGATCCACTTTGGCGCCGGCTCGAGGCCTGCAGGT
GCAAAGATGGATAAAGTTTTAAACAGAGAGGAATCTTTGCAGCTAATGGACCTTCTAGGTCTTGAAAGGA
GTGGGAATT
