>Addgene plasmid #142465 | TFORF0150 | depositor partial sequence | sequence record 279533 | Insert
ACCGCCACCATGAAGCGAGATTCATGGGTTCCCAGTAAATACCAGTTTCTATGTAGTGACCATTTTACTC
CTGACTCTCTTGACATCAGATGGGGTATTCGATATTTAAAACAAACTGCAGTTCCAACAATATTTTCTTT
GCCTGAAGACAATCAGGGAAAAGACCCTTCTAAAAAAAAATCCCAGAAGAAAAACTTGGAAGATGAGAAA
GAAGTATGCCCAAAAGCCAAGTCAGAAGAATCATTTGTATTAAATGAGACAAAGAAAAATATAGTTAACA
CAGATGTGCCCCATCAACATCCAGAATTACTTCATTCATCTTCCTTGGTAAAGCCACCAGCTCCCAAAAC
AGGAAGTATACAAAATAACATGTTAACTCTTAATCTAGTTAAACAACATACTGGGAAACCAGAATCTACC
TTGGAAACATCAGTTAACCAAGATACAGGTAGAGGTGGTTTTCACACATGTTTTGAGAATCTAAATTCTA
CAACTATTACTTTGACAACTTCAAATTCAGAAAGTATTCATCAATCTTTGGAAACTCAAGAAGTTCTTGA
AGTAACTACCAGTCATCTTGCTAATCCAAACTTTACAAGTAATTCCATGGAAATAAAGTCAGCACAGGAA
AATCCATTCTTATTCAGCACAATTAATCAAACAGTTGAAGAATTAAACACAAATAAAGAATCTGTTATTG
CCATTTTTGTACCTGCTGAAAATTCTAAACCCTCAGTTAATTCTTTTATATCTGCACAAAAAGAAACCAC
GGAAATGGAAGACACAGACATTGAAGACTCCTTGTATAAGGATGTAGACTATGGGACAGAAGTTTTACAA
ATCGAACATTCTTACTGCAGACAAGATATAAATAAGGAACATCTTTGGCAGAAAGTCTCTAAGCTACATT
CAAAGATAACTCTTCTAGAGTTAAAAGAGCAACAAACTCTAGGTAGATTGAAGTCTTTGGAAGCTCTTAT
AAGGCAGCTAAAGCAGGAAAACTGGCTATCTGAAGAAAACGTCAAGATTATAGAAAACCATTTTACAACA
TATGAAGTCACTATGATATAGTAATGAACTAGTCCGTAACTTGAAAGTATTTCGATTTCTTGGCTTTATA
TATCTTGTGGAAAGGACGACTTGGAGCTCAGGCCAGGTGTCGC
