>Addgene plasmid #142465 | TFORF0150 | depositor partial sequence | sequence record 279534 | Barcode
CTTGGAGCTCAGGCCAGGTGTCGC
